>Addgene plasmid #124119 | pQE30-His-ThrRS | addgene full sequence | sequence record 257379 | Addgene NGS Result
CTCGAGAAATCATAAAAAATTTATTTGCTTTGTGAGCGGATAACAATTATAATAGATTCAATTGTGAGCG
GATAACAATTTCACACAGAATTCATTAAAGAGGAGAAATTAACTATGAGAGGATCGCATCACCATCACCA
TCACGGATCCGATGACGATGACAAACCTGTTATAACTCTTCCTGATGGCAGCCAACGCCATTACGATCAC
GCTGTAAGCCCCATGGATGTTGCGCTGGACATTGGTCCAGGTCTGGCGAAAGCCTGTATCGCAGGGCGCG
TTAATGGCGAACTGGTTGATGCTTGCGATCTGATTGAAAACGACGCACAACTGTCGATCATTACCGCC
[486 nt withheld, positions 349-834]
GACAAAAAAGCACTTAACGCTTACCTGCAGCGCCTGGAAGAAGCCGCGAAACGCGACCACCGTAAAATCG
GTAAACAGCTCGACCTGTACCATATGCAGGAAGAAGCGCCGGGTATGGTATTCTGGCACAACGACGGCTG
GACCATCTTCCGTGAACTGGAAGTGTTTGTTCGTTCTAAACTGAAAGAGTACCAGTATCAGGAAGTTAAA
GGTCCGTTCATGATGGACCGTGTCCTGTGGGAAAAAACCGGTCACTGGGACAACTACAAAGATGCAATGT
TCACCACATCTTCTGAGAACCGTGAATACTGCATTAAGCCGATGAACTGCCCGGGTCACGTACAAATTTT
CAACCAGGGGCTGAAGTCTTATCGCGATCTGCCGCTGCGTATGGCCGAGTTTGGTAGCTGCCACCGTAAC
GAGCCGTCAGGTTCGCTGCATGGCCTGATGCGCGTGCGTGGATTTACCCAGGATGACGCGCATATCTTCT
GTACTGAAGAACAAATTCGCGATGAAGTTAACGGATGTATCCGTTTAGTCTATGATATGTACAGCACTTT
TGGCTTCGAGAAGATCGTCGTCAAACTCTCCACTCGTCCTGAAAAACGTATTGGCAGCGACGAAATGTGG
GATCGTGCTGAGGCGGACCTGGCGGTTGCGCTGGAAGAAAACAACATCCCGTTTGAATATCAACTGGGTG
AAGGCGCTTTCTACGGTCCGAAAATTGAATTTACCCTGTATGACTGCCTCGATCGTGCATGGCAGTGCGG
TACAGTACAGCTGGACTTCTCTTTGCCGTCTCGTCTGAGCGCTTCTTATGTAGGCGAAGACAATGAACGT
AAAGTACCGGTAATGATTCACCGCGCAATTCTGGGGTCGATGGAACGTTTCATCGGTATCCTGACCGAAG
AGTTCGCTGGTTTCTTCCCGACCTGGCTTGCGCCGGTTCAGGTTGTTATCATGAATATTACCGATTCACA
GTCTGAATACGTTAACGAATTGACGCAAAAACTATCAAATGCGGGCATTCGTGTTAAAGCAGACTTGAGA
AATGAGAAGATTGGCTTTAAAATCCGCGAGCACACTTTGCGTCGCGTCCCATATATGCTGGTCTGTGGTG
ATAAAGAGGTGGAATCAGGCAAAGTTGCCGTTCGCACCCGCCGTGGTAAAGACCTGGGAAGCATGGACGT
AAATGAAGTGATCGAGAAGCTGCAACAAGAGATTCGCAGCCGCAGTCTTAAACAATTGGAGGAATAAAAG
CTTAATTAGCTGAGCTTGGACTCCTGTTGATAGATCCAGTAATGACCTCAGAACTCCATCTGGATTTGTT
CAGAACGCTCGGTTGCCGCCGGGCGTTTTTTATTGGTGAGAATCCAAGCTAGCTTGGCGAGATTTTCAGG
AGCTAAGGAAGCTAAAATGGAGAAAAAAATCACTGGATATACCACCGTTGATATATCCCAATGGCATCGT
AAAGAACATTTTGAGGCATTTCAGTCAGTTGCTCAATGTACCTATAACCAGACCGTTCAGCTGGATATTA
CGGCCTTTTTAAAGACCGTAAAGAAAAATAAGCACAAGTTTTATCCGGCCTTTATTCACATTCTTGCCCG
CCTGATGAATGCTCATCCGGAATTTCGTATGGCAATGAAAGACGGTGAGCTGGTGATATGGGATAGTGTT
CACCCTTGTTACACCGTTTTCCATGAGCAAACTGAAACGTTTTCATCGCTCTGGAGTGAATACCACGACG
ATTTCCGGCAGTTTCTACACATATATTCGCAAGATGTGGCGTGTTACGGTGAAAACCTGGCCTATTTCCC
TAAAGGGTTTATTGAGAATATGTTTTTCGTCTCAGCCAATCCCTGGGTGAGTTTCACCAGTTTTGATTTA
AACGTGGCCAATATGGACAACTTCTTCGCCCCCGTTTTCACCATGGGCAAATATTATACGCAAGGCGACA
AGGTGCTGATGCCGCTGGCGATTCAGGTTCATCATGCCGTTTGTGATGGCTTCCATGTCGGCAGAATGCT
TAATGAATTACAACAGTACTGCGATGAGTGGCAGGGCGGGGCGTAATTTTTTTAAGGCAGTTATTGGTGC
CCTTAAACGCCTGGGGTAATGACTCTCTAGCTTGAGGCATCAAATAAAACGAAAGGCTCAGTCGAAAGAC
TGGGCCTTTCGTTTTATCTGTTGTTTGTCGGTGAACGCTCTCCTGAGTAGGACAAATCCGCCCTCTAGAG
CTGCCTCGCGCGTTTCGGTGATGACGGTGAAAACCTCTGACACATGCAGCTCCCGGAGACGGTCACAGCT
TGTCTGTAAGCGGATGCCGGGAGCAGACAAGCCCGTCAGGGCGCGTCAGCGGGTGTTGGCGGGTGTCGGG
GCGCAGCCATGACCCAGTCACGTAGCGATAGCGGAGTGTATACTGGCTTAACTATGCGGCATCAGAGCAG
ATTGTACTGAGAGTGCACCATATGCGGTGTGAAATACCGCACAGATGCGTAAGGAGAAAATACCGCATCA
GGCGCTCTTCCGCTTCCTCGCTCACTGACTCGCTGCGCTCGGTCGTTCGGCTGCGGCGAGCGGTATCAGC
TCACTCAAAGGCGGTAATACGGTTATCCACAGAATCAGGGGATAACGCAGGAAAGAACATGTGAGCAAAA
GGCCAGCAAAAGGCCAGGAACCGTAAAAAGGCCGCGTTGCTGGCGTTTTTCCATAGGCTCCGCCCCCCTG
ACGAGCATCACAAAAATCGACGCTCAAGTCAGAGGTGGCGAAACCCGACAGGACTATAAAGATACCAGGC
GTTTCCCCCTGGAAGCTCCCTCGTGCGCTCTCCTGTTCCGACCCTGCCGCTTACCGGATACCTGTCCGCC
TTTCTCCCTTCGGGAAGCGTGGCGCTTTCTCATAGCTCACGCTGTAGGTATCTCAGTTCGGTGTAGGTCG
TTCGCTCCAAGCTGGGCTGTGTGCACGAACCCCCCGTTCAGCCCGACCGCTGCGCCTTATCCGGTAACTA
TCGTCTTGAGTCCAACCCGGTAAGACACGACTTATCGCCACTGGCAGCAGCCACTGGTAACAGGATTAGC
AGAGCGAGGTATGTAGGCGGTGCTACAGAGTTCTTGAAGTGGTGGCCTAACTACGGCTACACTAGAAGGA
CAGTATTTGGTATCTGCGCTCTGCTGAAGCCAGTTACCTTCGGAAAAAGAGTTGGTAGCTCTTGATCCGG
CAAACAAACCACCGCTGGTAGCGGTGGTTTTTTTGTTTGCAAGCAGCAGATTACGCGCAGAAAAAAAGGA
TCTCAAGAAGATCCTTTGATCTTTTCTACGGGGTCTGACGCTCAGTGGAACGAAAACTCACGTTAAGGGA
TTTTGGTCATGAGATTATCAAAAAGGATCTTCACCTAGATCCTTTTAAATTAAAAATGAAGTTTTAAATC
AATCTAAAGTATATATGAGTAAACTTGGTCTGACAGTTACCAATGCTTAATCAGTGAGGCACCTATCTCA
GCGATCTGTCTATTTCGTTCATCCATAGTTGCCTGACTCCCCGTCGTGTAGATAACTACGATACGGGAGG
GCTTACCATCTGGCCCCAGTGCTGCAATGATACCGCGAGACCCACGCTCACCGGCTCCAGATTTATCAGC
AATAAACCAGCCAGCCGGAAGGGCCGAGCGCAGAAGTGGTCCTGCAACTTTATCCGCCTCCATCCAGTCT
ATTAATTGTTGCCGGGAAGCTAGAGTAAGTAGTTCGCCAGTTAATAGTTTGCGCAACGTTGTTGCCATTG
CTACAGGCATCGTGGTGTCACGCTCGTCGTTTGGTATGGCTTCATTCAGCTCCGGTTCCCAACGATCAAG
GCGAGTTACATGATCCCCCATGTTGTGCAAAAAAGCGGTTAGCTCCTTCGGTCCTCCGATCGTTGTCAGA
AGTAAGTTGGCCGCAGTGTTATCACTCATGGTTATGGCAGCACTGCATAATTCTCTTACTGTCATGCCAT
CCGTAAGATGCTTTTCTGTGACTGGTGAGTACTCAACCAAGTCATTCTGAGAATAGTGTATGCGGCGACC
GAGTTGCTCTTGCCCGGCGTCAATACGGGATAATACCGCGCCACATAGCAGAACTTTAAAAGTGCTCATC
ATTGGAAAACGTTCTTCGGGGCGAAAACTCTCAAGGATCTTACCGCTGTTGAGATCCAGTTCGATGTAAC
CCACTCGTGCACCCAACTGATCTTCAGCATCTTTTACTTTCACCAGCGTTTCTGGGTGAGCAAAAACAGG
AAGGCAAAATGCCGCAAAAAAGGGAATAAGGGCGACACGGAAATGTTGAATACTCATACTCTTCCTTTTT
CAATATTATTGAAGCATTTATCAGGGTTATTGTCTCATGAGCGGATACATATTTGAATGTATTTAGAAAA
ATAAACAAATAGGGGTTCCGCGCACATTTCCCCGAAAAGTGCCACCTGACGTCTAAGAAACCATTATTAT
CATGACATTAACCTATAAAAATAGGCGTATCACGAGGCCCTTTCGTCTTCAC
Features (pLannotate 1.2.2; 13 found; start..end, strand, type, name):
     10..54      +  promoter       T5 promoter: bacteriophage T5 promoter for E. coli RNA polymerase, with embedded lac operator
     62..78      +  protein_bind   lac operator: The lac repressor binds to the lac operator to inhibit transcription in E. coli. This inhibition can be relieved by adding lactose or isopropyl-β-D-thiogalactopyranoside (IPTG). lac repressor encoded by lacI
    127..144     +  CDS            7xHis (fragment): 6xHis affinity tag
    166..2088    +  CDS            thrS (sequence partly withheld): SYT_ECOLI - Experimental evidence at protein level: Swiss-Prot protein existence level 1. ThrS is also a translational repressor protein, it controls binds its own mRNA in the operator region upstream of the start codon (PubMed:3086882). The mRNA region upstream of the start codon has a tRNA-like secondary structure; mRNA and tRNA compete for binding to ThrRS (PubMed:2254931). ThrRS represses translation by preventing the ribosome from to mRNA, and tRNA(Thr) acts as an antirepressor allowing fine level control of enzyme synthesis (PubMed:2254931). X-ray structures prove that operator mRNA and
   2113..2207    +  terminator     lambda t0 terminator: transcription terminator from phage lambda
   2222..2250    +  promoter       cat promoter (fragment): promoter of the E. coli cat gene encoding chloramphenicol acetyltransferase
   2251..2907    +  CDS            cat: CAT_ECOLX - Experimental evidence at protein level: Swiss-Prot protein existence level 1. This enzyme is an effector of chloramphenicol resistance in bacteria. From Escherichia coli. This protein is used as a marker in many commonly used cloning vectors, such as pACYC184.
   2975..3061    +  terminator     rrnB T1 terminator: Escherichia coli rrnB; transcription terminator T1 from the E. coli rrnB gene
   3073..3114    +  CDS            rop (fragment): Rop protein, which maintains plasmids at low copy number; rop
   3216..3356    +  misc_feature   bom: basis of mobility region from pBR322
   3542..4130    -  rep_origin     ori: high-copy-number ColE1/pMB1/pBR322/pUC origin of replication
   4301..5161    -  CDS            AmpR: β-lactamase; bla; confers resistance to ampicillin, carbenicillin, and related antibiotics
   5162..5266    -  promoter       AmpR promoter: bla
