[The description below was written by a language model from this plasmid's Addgene catalogue record and pLannotate feature annotations shown in this document.]
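Description:
pQE30-His-ThrRS is a bacterial expression plasmid built on the pQE30 backbone for producing Escherichia coli threonyl-tRNA ligase (threonyl-tRNA synthetase, thrS) as a His-tagged recombinant protein. It replicates in E. coli from a high-copy ColE1/pMB1-type origin and is selected with ampicillin through the β-lactamase gene and its native promoter. The annotated 5,366 nt sequence also shows other typical pQE-series elements. These include a pBR322-derived bom region, a small rop fragment, and a chloramphenicol acetyltransferase coding sequence preceded by only a fragment of its promoter. The record lists ampicillin as the sole resistance, so the cat sequence is best regarded as backbone carry-over rather than a working marker.

The expression cassette begins with the bacteriophage T5 promoter, which is recognised by the host E. coli RNA polymerase. It contains an embedded lac operator and is followed by a second one, so transcription is repressed by LacI and induced with IPTG. Downstream, a backbone-encoded 6xHis tag is fused to the N terminus of the thrS open reading frame, allowing purification by metal-affinity chromatography. The lambda t0 terminator ends the transcript, and an rrnB T1 terminator lies further downstream after the cat sequence. The restriction sites used for cloning are not recorded.

The plasmid belongs to a set used to express and purify the individual components of the PURE system, a cell-free translation system reconstituted from purified factors, in which ThrRS charges tRNA(Thr) with threonine. The depositor notes that the plasmid is prone to deletions in the promoter region, so sequence verification of isolates is advised.
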