Addgene plasmid #124119: pQE30-His-ThrRS
Purpose: Bacterial expression plasmid for PURE system components
Depositing lab: Sebastian Maerkl & Takuya Ueda. Depositing organization: The University of Tokyo. Publication: Cell-free translation reconstituted with purified components. Shimizu Y, Inoue A, Tomari Y, Suzuki T, Yokogawa T, Nishikawa K, Ueda T. Nat Biotechnol. 2001 Aug;19(8):751-5. doi: 10.1038/90802. PubMed 11479568.
Backbone
  Vector backbone: pQE30
  Vector type: Bacterial Expression
Growth in bacteria
  Bacterial resistance: Ampicillin, 100 μg/mL
  Growth temperature: 37°C
  Growth strain: JM109
  Copy number: High Copy
Gene/Insert
  Gene/Insert name: Threonyl-tRNA ligase (alt names: thrS; ThrRS)
  Species: Escherichia coli
  Entrez Gene: thrS (a.k.a. b1719, ECK1717)
  Tag / fusion protein: 6x-His (N terminal on backbone)
  Cloning method: Restriction Enzyme; 5′ cloning site Unknown (unknown if destroyed)
Terms and licenses: Academic/Nonprofit Terms; Industry Terms: Not Available to Industry
Depositor comments: It is recommended to screen DNA preps from multiple colonies by Sanger sequencing, as this plasmid is prone to deletions in the promoter region.
How to cite: pQE30-His-ThrRS was a gift from Sebastian Maerkl & Takuya Ueda (Addgene plasmid # 124119 ; http://n2t.net/addgene:124119 ; RRID:Addgene_124119)
