>Addgene plasmid #124119 | pQE30-His-ThrRS | depositor partial sequence | sequence record 236235 | Sequencing result for the insert
NNNTTTATTTGCTTTGTGAGCGGATAACAATTATAATAGATTCAATTGTGAGCGGATAACAATTTCACAC
AGAATTCATTAAAGAGGAGAAATTAACTATGAGAGGATCGCATCACCATCACCATCACGGATCCGATGAC
GATGACAAACCTGTTATAACTCTTCCTGATGGCAGCCAACGCCATTACGATCACGCTGTAAGCCCCATGG
ATGTTGCGCTGGACATTGGTCCAGGTCTGGCGAAAGCCTGTATCGCAGGGCGCGTTAATGGCGAACTGGT
TGATGCTTGCGATCTGATTGAAAACGACGCACAACTGTCGATCATTACCGCC
[486 nt withheld, positions 333-818]
GACAAAAAAGCACTTAACGCTTACCTGCAGCGCCTGGAAGAAGCCGCGAAACGCGACCACCGTAAAATCG
GTAAACAGCTCGACCTGTACCATATGCAGGAAGAAGCGCCGGGTATGGTATTCTGGCACAACGACGGCTG
GACCATCTTCCGTGAACTGGAAGTGTTTGTTCGTTCTAAACTGAAAGAGTACCAGTATCAGGAAGTTAAA
GGTCCGTTCATGATGGACCGTGTCCTGTGGGAAAAAACCGGTCACTGGGACAACTACAAAGATGCAATGT
TCMCCACATCTTCTGARAACCGTGAATACTGCATTAAGCCGATGAACTGCCCGGGTCMCGTACAAATTTT
CAACCANGGGCTGAAGTCTTATCSCGATCTGCCGCTGCCTATGGCCCAATTTGGTAACTGCCACCGTAAC
GAGCCGTCAGGTTCCCTGCAGGCCTGATG
